Addgene plasmid #197828: pJMC-1-Esp3I
Purpose: Level 1 module 1 with Esp3I expansion point
Depositing lab: Daniel Voytas. Depositing organization: University of Minnesota. Publication: An extensible vector toolkit and parts library for advanced engineering of plant genomes. Chamness JC, Kumar J, Cruz AJ, Rhuby E, Holum MJ, Cody JP, Tibebu R, Gamo ME, Starker CG, Zhang F, Voytas DF. Plant Genome. 2023 Mar 9:e20312. doi: 10.1002/tpg2.20312. PubMed 36896468.
Backbone
  Vector backbone: Unspecified
  Backbone manufacturer: Self-made
  Vector type: Unspecified
Growth in bacteria
  Bacterial resistance: Ampicillin, 100 μg/mL
  Growth temperature: 37°C
  Growth strain: DH5alpha
  Copy number: High Copy
Gene/Insert
  Gene/Insert name: None
  Species: Synthetic
  Cloning method: Restriction Enzyme; 5′ cloning site Unknown (unknown if destroyed)
Terms and licenses: Academic/Nonprofit Terms; Industry Terms: Not Available to Industry
Depositor comments: Please visit https://www.biorxiv.org/content/10.1101/2022.10.15.511792v1 for bioRxiv preprint.
How to cite: pJMC-1-Esp3I was a gift from Daniel Voytas (Addgene plasmid # 197828 ; http://n2t.net/addgene:197828 ; RRID:Addgene_197828)
