[The description below was written by a language model from this plasmid's Addgene catalogue record and pLannotate feature annotations shown in this document.]
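Description:
pJMC-1-Esp3I is a small (about 2 kb) synthetic cloning vector from a modular toolkit and parts library built for engineering plant genomes. Its recorded purpose is to serve as a "Level 1 module 1" plasmid carrying an Esp3I expansion point. In hierarchical assembly schemes of this kind, Level 1 modules typically occupy defined positions that are later combined in order into a higher-level construct. Esp3I is a type IIS restriction enzyme that cuts outside its recognition site and so allows directional, scarless insertion of parts. The expansion point is therefore presumably a site where additional elements can be cloned into the first module position. However, the record does not give the arrangement of the Esp3I sites, the overhangs they produce, or the destination vector. The backbone is described only as self-made, the vector type is unspecified, and no gene or insert is listed, consistent with an empty acceptor or placeholder module.

The annotated features are almost entirely bacterial maintenance functions. A high-copy ColE1/pUC-type origin supports replication in E. coli, and a β-lactamase gene driven by its native bla promoter confers ampicillin resistance for selection. A very short fragment matching the RSF origin is annotated at the start of the sequence, but at roughly 20 bases it is not a functional second origin. No plant promoter, terminator, reporter, T-DNA border or plant selectable marker is annotated, so the plasmid itself is not a plant expression or transformation vector. It appears instead to be an intermediate for assembling multi-module constructs in E. coli. The unannotated stretches between the resistance cassette and the origin, and at the end of the sequence, likely hold the cloning sites, though the feature table does not identify them.
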