Features (pLannotate 1.2.2; 4 found; start..end, strand, type, name):
      1..23      +  rep_origin     RSF ori (fragment): Plasmids containing the RSF 1030 origin of replication can be propagated in E. coli cells that contain additional plasmids with compatible origins.
    135..235     +  promoter       AmpR promoter: bla
    236..1096    +  CDS            AmpR: β-lactamase; bla; confers resistance to ampicillin, carbenicillin, and related antibiotics
   1303..1891    +  rep_origin     ori: high-copy-number ColE1/pMB1/pBR322/pUC origin of replication
>Addgene plasmid #197828 | pJMC-1-Esp3I | addgene full sequence | sequence record 390302 | Addgene NGS Result
GTCAGTGAGCGAGGAAGCGGAAGAGCGCCCACCTGCTTTTACCGTGAGACGAACAACAACGTCTCTAGTG
AGCCTTTTGCAGGTGTGATGAAAAGCCTTAGGGTCAGGTGGCACTTTTCGGGGAAATGTGCGATGAACCC
CTATTTGTTTATTTTTCTAAATACATTCAAATATGTATCCGCTAATGAGACAATAACCCTGATAAATGCT
TCAATTATATTGAAAAAGGAAGAGTATGAGTATCCAACATTTCCGTGTCGCCCTTATTCCCTTTTTTGCG
GCCTTCTGCCTTCCTGTTTTTGCTCACCCAGAAACGCTGGTGAAAGTAAAAGATGCTGAAGATCAGTTGG
GTGCCCGAGTGGGTTACATTGAACTGGATCTCAACAGCGGCAAAATCTTAGAGAGTTTTCGCCCCGAAGA
ACGCTTCCCAATGATGAGCACTTTCAAAGTTCTGCTATGTGGCGCGGTGTTATCCCGTATTGATGCTGGG
CAAGAGCAACTCGGTCGCCGCATACACTATTCTCAGAATGACTTGGTTGAGTATTCACCAGTCACAGAAA
AGCATCTTACGGATGGCATGACAGTAAGAGAATTATGTAGTGCTGCCATAACCATGAGTGATAACACTGC
GGCCAACTTACTTCTGACAACGATTGGAGGACCGAAGGAGCTAACCGCTTTTTTGCACAACATGGGGGAT
CATGTAACTCGCCTTGATCGTTGGGAACCGGAGCTGAATGAAGCCATACCAAACGACGAGCGTGACACCA
CGATGCCTGTAGCAATGGCAACAACTCTCCGCAAACTATTAACTGGCGAACTACTTACTCTTGCTTCACG
CCAGCAACTCATTGACTGGATGGAGGCGGACAAAGTTGCAGGACCACTTCTGCGCTCGGCACTTCCGGCT
GGCTGGTTTATTGCTGATAAATCTGGAGCCGGTGAGCGTGGCTCTCGCGGTATCATTGCAGCACTGGGGC
CAGATGGTAAGCCCTCCCGTATCGTAGTTATCTACACGACGGGGAGTCAGGCAACTATGGATGAACGAAA
TAGACAGATCGCTGAGATAGGTGCCTCACTGATTAAGCATTGGTAACTGTCAGACGAAGGGAAATAAATA
GTAGCCCGCCTGATGTGCGGGCTTTTTTTTGGTGGTGGTTACCAGTGTCGCTTAGCTACCGTAGGTCCTC
TTAGGCGGTCCGATTAGCGACATAGTCATCAATGCCTTGACGGCAAAATCCCTTAACGTGAGTTTTCGTT
CCACTGAGCGTCAGACCCCGTAGAAAAGATCAAAGGATCTTCTTGAGATCCTTTTTTTCTGCGCGTAATC
TGCTGCTTGCAAACAAAAAAACCACCGCTACCAGCGGTGGTTTGTTTGCCGGATCAAGAGCTACTAACTC
TTTTTCCGAATGTAACTGGCTTCAGCAGAGCGCAGATACCAAATACTGTTCTTCTAGTGTAGCCGTAGTT
AGGCCACCACTTCAAGAACTCTGTAGCACCGCCTACATACCTCGCTCTGCTAATCCTGTTACCAGTGGCT
GCTGCCAGTGGCGATAAGTCGTGTCTTACCGGGTTGGACTCAAGACGATAGTTACCGGATAAGGCGCAGC
GGTCGGGCTGAACGGGGGGTTCGTGCTCACAGCCCAGCTTGGAGCGAACGACCTACACCGAACTGAGATA
CCTACAGCGTGAGCTATGAGAAAGCGCCACGCTTCCCGAAGGGAGAAAGGCGGACAGGTATCCGGTAAGC
GGCAGGGTCGGAACAGGAGAGCGCACGAGGGAGCTTCCAGGGGGAAACGCCTGGTATCTTTATAGTCCTG
TCGGGTTTCGCCACCTCTTACTTGAGCGTCGATTTTTGTGATGCTCGTCAGGGGGGCGGAGCCTATGGAA
AAACGCCAGCAACGCGGCCTTTTTACGGTTCCTGGCCTTTTGCTGGCCTTTTGCTCACATGTTCTTTCCT
GCGTTATCCCCTGATTCTGTGGATAACCGTATTACCGCCTTTGAGTGAGCTGATACCGCTCGCCGCAGCC
GAACGACCGAGCGCAGCGA
